>Addgene plasmid #103323 | LSB-hsa-miR-19a-3p | depositor full sequence | sequence record 195695 | Full Sequence
AATTGAGGGGATAACGCAGGAAAGAACATGTGAGCAAAAGGCCAGCAAAAGGCCAGGAACCGTAAAAAGG
CCGCGTTGCTGGCGTTTTTCCATAGGCTCCGCCCCCCTGACGAGCATCACAAAAATCGACGCTCAAGTCA
GAGGTGGCGAAACCCGACAGGACTATAAAGATACCAGGCGTTTCCCCCTGGAAGCTCCCTCGTGCGCTCT
CCTGTTCCGACCCTGCCGCTTACCGGATACCTGTCCGCCTTTCTCCCTTCGGGAAGCGTGGCGCTTTCTC
ATAGCTCACGCTGTAGGTATCTCAGTTCGGTGTAGGTCGTTCGCTCCAAGCTGGGCTGTGTGCACGAACC
CCCCGTTCAGCCCGACCGCTGCGCCTTATCCGGTAACTATCGTCTTGAGTCCAACCCGGTAAGACACGAC
TTATCGCCACTGGCAGCAGCCACTGGTAACAGGATTAGCAGAGCGAGGTATGTAGGCGGTGCTACAGAGT
TCTTGAAGTGGTGGCCTAACTACGGCTACACTAGAAGAACAGTATTTGGTATCTGCGCTCTGCTGAAGCC
AGTTACCTTCGGAAAAAGAGTTGGTAGCTCTTGATCCGGCAAACAAACCACCGCTGGTAGCGGTGGTTTT
TTTGTTTGCAAGCAGCAGATTACGCGCAGAAAAAAAGGATCTCAAGAAGATCCTTTGATCTTTTCTACGG
GGTCTGACGCTCAGTGGAACGAAAACTCACGTTAAGGGATTTTGGTCATGAGATTATCAAAAAGGATCTT
CACCTAGATCCTTTTAAATTAAAAATGAAGTTTTAAATCAATCTAAAGTATATATGAGTAAACTTGGTCT
GACAGTTACCAATGCTTAATCAGTGAGGCACCTATCTCAGCGATCTGTCTATTTCGTTCATCCATAGTTG
CCTGACTCCCCGTCGTGTAGATAACTACGATACGGGAGGGCTTACCATCTGGCCCCAGTGCTGCAATGAT
ACCGCGAGAACCACGCTCACCGGCTCCAGATTTATCAGCAATAAACCAGCCAGCCGGAAGGGCCGAGCGC
AGAAGTGGTCCTGCAACTTTATCCGCCTCCATCCAGTCTATTAATTGTTGCCGGGAAGCTAGAGTAAGTA
GTTCGCCAGTTAATAGTTTGCGCAACGTTGTTGCCATTGCTACAGGCATCGTGGTGTCACGCTCGTCGTT
TGGTATGGCTTCATTCAGCTCCGGTTCCCAACGATCAAGGCGAGTTACATGATCCCCCATGTTGTGCAAA
AAAGCGGTTAGCTCCTTCGGTCCTCCGATCGTTGTCAGAAGTAAGTTGGCCGCAGTGTTATCACTCATGG
TTATGGCAGCACTGCATAATTCTCTTACTGTCATGCCATCCGTAAGATGCTTTTCTGTGACTGGTGAGTA
CTCAACCAAGTCATTCTGAGAATAGTGTATGCGGCGACCGAGTTGCTCTTGCCCGGCGTCAATACGGGAT
AATACCGCGCCACATAGCAGAACTTTAAAAGTGCTCATCATTGGAAAACGTTCTTCGGGGCGAAAACTCT
CAAGGATCTTACCGCTGTTGAGATCCAGTTCGATGTAACCCACTCGTGCACCCAACTGATCTTCAGCATC
TTTTACTTTCACCAGCGTTTCTGGGTGAGCAAAAACAGGAAGGCAAAATGCCGCAAAAAAGGGAATAAGG
GCGACACGGAAATGTTGAATACTCATACTCTTCCTTTTTCAATATTATTGAAGCATTTATCAGGGTTATT
GTCTCATGAGCGGATACATATTTGAATGTAGCTCCGAATTTCTCGAGGGCTTGTCGACGACGGCGGTCTC
CGTCGTCAGGATCATGAATTCGACCCGCCTGCCACCATGACCGAGTACAAGCCCACGGTGCGCCTCGCCA
CCCGCGACGACGTCCCCCGGGCCGTACGCACCCTCGCCGCCGCGTTCGCCGACTACCCCGCCACGCGCCA
CACCGTCGACCCGGACCGCCACATCGAGCGGGTCACCGAGCTGCAAGAACTCTTCCTCACGCGCGTCGGG
CTCGACATCGGCAAGGTGTGGGTCGCGGACGACGGCGCCGCGGTGGCGGTCTGGACCACGCCGGAGAGCG
TCGAAGCGGGGGCGGTGTTCGCCGAGATCGGCCCGCGCATGGCCGAGTTGAGCGGTTCCCGGCTGGCCGC
GCAGCAACAGATGGAAGGCCTCCTGGCGCCGCACCGGCCCAAGGAGCCCGCGTGGTTCCTGGCCACCGTC
GGCGTCTCGCCCGACCACCAGGGCAAGGGTCTGGGCAGCGCCGTCGTGCTCCCCGGAGTGGAGGCGGCCG
AGCGCGCCGGGGTGCCCGCCTTCCTGGAGACATCCGCGCCCCGCAACCTCCCCTTCTACGAGCGGCTCGG
CTTCACCGTCACCGCCGACGTCGAGGTGCCCGAAGGACCGCGCACCTGGTGCATGACCCGCAAGCCCGGT
GCCTGATACGCGTGAATTCACTCCTCAGGTGCAGGCTGCCTATCAGAAGGTGGTGGCTGGTGTGGCCAAT
GCCCTGGCTCACAAATACCACTGAGATCTTTTTCCCTCTGCCAAAAATTATGGGGACATCATGAAGCCCC
TTGAGCATCTGACTTCTGGCTAATAAAGGAAATTTATTTTCATTGCAATAGTGTGTTGGAATTTTTTGTG
TCTCTCACTCGGAAGGACATATGGGAGGGCAAATCATTTAAAACATCAGAATGAGTATTTGGTTTAGAGT
TTGGCAACATATGCCCATATGCTGGCTGCCATGAACAAAGGTTGGCTATAAAGAGGTCATCAGTATATGA
AACAGCCCCCTGCTGTCCATTCCTTATTCCATAGAAAAGCCTTGACTTGAGGTTAGATTTTTTTTATATT
TTGTTTTGTGTTATTTTTTTCTTTAACATCCCTAAAATTTTCCTTACATGTTTTACTAGCCAGATTTTTC
CTCCTCTCCTGACTACTCCCAGTCATAGCTGTCCCTCTTCTCTTATGGAGATCCCTCGACCTGCAGCCCA
AGCTTGAATTCTCTAGAATTACCCTGTTATCCCTATGCTTGGTTTACCGAGCTCTTATTGGTTTTCAAAC
TTCATTGACTGTGCCCAACGCGCCTGGGAGCTCACGGGGACAGCCCCCCCCCAAAGCCCCCAGGGATGTA
ATTACGTCCCTCCCCCGCTAGGGGGCAGCAGCGAGCCGCCCGGGGCTCCGCTCCGGTCCGGCGCTCCCCC
CGCATCCCCGAGCCGGCAGCGTGCGGGGACAGCCCGGGCACGGGGAAGGTGGCACGGGATCGCTTTCCTC
TGAACGCTTCTCGCTGCTCTTTGAGCCTGCAGACACCTGGGGGGATACGGGGAAAAAGCTAGGCTGAAAG
ACCGGTTCTTAGAATGACACGCGCCTGGGAGCTCACGGGGACAGCCCCCCCCCAAAGCCCCCAGGGATGT
AATTACGTCCCTCCCCCGCTAGGGGGCAGCAGCGAGCCGCCCGGGGCTCCGCTCCGGTCCGGCGCTCCCC
CCGCATCCCCGAGCCGGCAGCGTGCGGGGACAGCCCGGGCACGGGGAAGGTGGCACGGGATCGCTTTCCT
CTGAACGCTTCTCGCTGCTCTTTGAGCCTGCAGACACCTGGGGGGATACGGGGAAAAAGCTAACTTCTGA
GACGACAACTTTGTATAGAAAAGTTGGCTCCGAATTCGCCCTTGACAGCAGAGATCCAGTTTGGTTAATT
AATTGGCTCCGGTGCCCGTCAGTGGGCAGAGCGCACATCGCCCACAGTCCCCGAGAAGTTGTGGGGAGGG
GTCGGCAATTGAACCGGTGCCTAGAGAAGGTGGCGCGGGGTAAACTGGGAAAGTGATGTCGTGTACTGGC
TCCGCCTTTTTCCCGAGGGTGGGGGAGAACCGTATATAAGTGCAGTAGTCGCCGTGAACGTTCTTTTTCG
CAACGGGTTTGCCGCCAGAACACAGGTAAGTGCCGTGTGTGGTTCCCGCGGGCCTGGCCTCTTTACGGGT
TATGGCCCTTGCGTGCCTTGAATTACTTCCACCTGGCTGCAGTACGTGATTCTTGATCCCGAGCTTCGGG
TTGGAAGTGGGTGGGAGAGTTCGAGGCCTTGCGCTTAAGGAGCCCCTTCGCCTCGTGCTTGAGTTGAGGC
CTGGCCTGGGCGCTGGGGCCGCCGCGTGCGAATCTGGTGGCACCTTCGCGCCTGTCTCGCTGCTTTCGAT
AAGTCTCTAGCCATTTAAAATTTTTGATGACCTGCTGCGACGCTTTTTTTCTGGCAAGATAGTCTTGTAA
ATGCGGGCCAAGATCTGCACACTGGTATTTCGGTTTTTGGGGCCGCGGGCGGCGACGGGGCCCGTGCGTC
CCAGCGCACATGTTCGGCGAGGCGGGGCCTGCGAGCGCGGCCACCGAGAATCGGACGGGGGTAGTCTCAA
GCTGGCCGGCCTGCTCTGGTGCCTGGCCTCGCGCCGCCGTGTATCGCCCCGCCCTGGGCGGCAAGGCTGG
CCCGGTCGGCACCAGTTGCGTGAGCGGAAAGATGGCCGCTTCCCGGCCCTGCTGCAGGGAGCTCAAAATG
GAGGACGCGGCGCTCGGGAGAGCGGGCGGGTGAGTCACCCACACAAAGGAAAAGGGCCTTTCCGTCCTCA
GCCGTCGCTTCATGTGACTCCACGGAGTACCGGGCGCCGTCCAGGCACCTCGATTAGTTCTCGAGCTTTT
GGAGTACGTCGTCTTTAGGTTGGGGGGAGGGGTTTTATGCGATGGAGTTTCCCCACACTGAGTGGGTGGA
GACTGAAGTTAGGCCAGCTTGGCACTTGATGTAATTCTCCTTGGAATTTGCCCTTTTTGAGTTTGGATCT
TGGTTCATTCTCAAGCCTCAGACAGTGGTTCAAAGTTTTTTTCTTCCATTTCAGGTGTCGTGAGAAGGGC
GAATTCGACCCAAGTTTGTACAAAAAAGCAGGCTGGATCCAGGTGCCACCATGGTGAGCGAGCTGATTAA
GGAGAACATGCACATGAAGCTGTACATGGAGGGCACCGTGAACAACCACCACTTCAAGTGCACATCCGAG
GGCGAAGGCAAGCCCTACGAGGGCACCCAGACCATGAGAATCAAGGCGGTCGAGGGCGGCCCTCTCCCCT
TCGCCTTCGACATCCTGGCTACCAGCTTCATGTACGGCAGCAAAACCTTCATCAACCACACCCAGGGCAT
CCCCGACTTCTTTAAGCAGTCCTTCCCCGAGGGCTTCACATGGGAGAGAGTCACCACATACGAAGATGGG
GGCGTGCTGACCGCTACCCAGGACACCAGCCTCCAGGACGGCTGCCTCATCTACAACGTCAAGATCAGAG
GGGTGAACTTCCCATCCAACGGCCCTGTGATGCAGAAGAAAACACTCGGCTGGGAGGCCTCCACCGAGAC
ACTGTACCCCGCTGACGGCGGCCTGGAAGGCAGAGCCGACATGGCCCTGAAGCTCGTGGGCGGGGGCCAC
CTGATCTGCAACCTTAAGACCACATACAGATCCAAGAAACCCGCTAAGAACCTCAAGATGCCCGGCGTCT
ACTATGTGGACAGGAGACTGGAAAGAATCAAGGAGGCCGACAAAGAGACATACGTCGAGCAGCACGAGGT
GGCTGTGGCCAGATACTGCGACCTCCCTAGCAAACTGGGGCACAAACTTAATTGAGAATTCTACCACCCA
GCTTTCTTGTACAAAGTGGTACGTCTCAAGACCAGAGGTCTCTGCTTTACGCACATCAGTTTTGCATAGA
TTTGCACATCAGTTTTGCATAGATTTGCACATCAGTTTTGCATAGATTTGCACATCAGTTTTGCATAGAT
TTGCACACAACCAGAAGAGACCTGTGCTTCACTCCTCAGGTGCAGGCTGCCTATCAGAAGGTGGTGGCTG
GTGTGGCCAATGCCCTGGCTCACAAATACCACTGAGATCTTTTTCCCTCTGCCAAAAATTATGGGGACAT
CATGAAGCCCCTTGAGCATCTGACTTCTGGCTAATAAAGGAAATTTATTTTCATTGCAATAGTGTGTTGG
AATTTTTTGTGTCTCTCACTCGGAAGGACATATGGGAGGGCAAATCATTTAAAACATCAGAATGAGTATT
TGGTTTAGAGTTTGGCAACATATGCCCATATGCTGGCTGCCATGAACAAAGGTTGGCTATAAAGAGGTCA
TCAGTATATGAAACAGCCCCCTGCTGTCCATTCCTTATTCCATAGAAAAGCCTTGACTTGAGGTTAGATT
TTTTTTATATTTTGTTTTGTGTTATTTTTTTCTTTAACATCCCTAAAATTTTCCTTACATGTTTTACTAG
CCAGATTTTTCCTCCTCTCCTGACTACTCCCAGTCATAGCTGTCCCTCTTCTCTTATGGAGATCCCGAGC
GGTGCGTTTTTATGCTTGTAGTATTGTATAATGTTTTTAAGATCCAAGCTTCTGACCTCTTCTCTTCCTC
CCACAGGGCCTCGAGACAATTGCATCGATGGTACCAGTGAAAGTCTGCAATGAATTCGAGTTGGCGCGCC
TGTCATTCTAAATCTCTCTTTCAGCCTAAAGCTTTTTCCCCGTATCCCCCCAGGTGTCTGCAGGCTCAAA
GAGCAGCGAGAAGCGTTCAGAGGAAAGCGATCCCGTGCCACCTTCCCCGTGCCCGGGCTGTCCCCGCACG
CTGCCGGCTCGGGGATGCGGGGGGAGCGCCGGACCGGAGCGGAGCCCCGGGCGGCTCGCTGCTGCCCCCT
AGCGGGGGAGGGACGTAATTACATCCCTGGGGGCTTTGGGAGGGGGCTGTCCCCGTGAGCTCCCAGGCGC
GCCTGTCATTCTAAATCTCTCTTTCAGCCTAAAGCTTTTTCCCCGTATCCCCCCAGGTGTCTGCAGGCTC
AAAGAGCAGCGAGAAGCGTTCAGAGGAAAGCGATCCCGTGCCACCTTCCCCGTGCCCGGGCTGTCCCCGC
ACGCTGCCGGCTCGGGGATGCGGGGGGAGCGCCGGACCGGAGCGGAGCCCCGGGCGGCTCGCTGCTGCCC
CCTAGCGGGGGAGGGACGTAATTACATCCCTGGGGGCTTTGGGGGGGGGCTGTCCCCGTGAGCTCCCAGG
CGCGCCAACTCGGTACCGTATCGATGTCGACGTTAACGCTAGTGATATCAACTTTGTATAGAAAAGTTGG
CTCCGAATTCGCCCTTGACAGCAGAGATCCAGTTTGGTTAATTAATTGGCTCCGGTGCCCGTCAGTGGGC
AGAGCGCACATCGCCCACAGTCCCCGAGAAGTTGTGGGGAGGGGTCGGCAATTGAACCGGTGCCTAGAGA
AGGTGGCGCGGGGTAAACTGGGAAAGTGATGTCGTGTACTGGCTCCGCCTTTTTCCCGAGGGTGGGGGAG
AACCGTATATAAGTGCAGTAGTCGCCGTGAACGTTCTTTTTCGCAACGGGTTTGCCGCCAGAACACAGGT
AAGTGCCGTGTGTGGTTCCCGCGGGCCTGGCCTCTTTACGGGTTATGGCCCTTGCGTGCCTTGAATTACT
TCCACCTGGCTGCAGTACGTGATTCTTGATCCCGAGCTTCGGGTTGGAAGTGGGTGGGAGAGTTCGAGGC
CTTGCGCTTAAGGAGCCCCTTCGCCTCGTGCTTGAGTTGAGGCCTGGCCTGGGCGCTGGGGCCGCCGCGT
GCGAATCTGGTGGCACCTTCGCGCCTGTCTCGCTGCTTTCGATAAGTCTCTAGCCATTTAAAATTTTTGA
TGACCTGCTGCGACGCTTTTTTTCTGGCAAGATAGTCTTGTAAATGCGGGCCAAGATCTGCACACTGGTA
TTTCGGTTTTTGGGGCCGCGGGCGGCGACGGGGCCCGTGCGTCCCAGCGCACATGTTCGGCGAGGCGGGG
CCTGCGAGCGCGGCCACCGAGAATCGGACGGGGGTAGTCTCAAGCTGGCCGGCCTGCTCTGGTGCCTGGC
CTCGCGCCGCCGTGTATCGCCCCGCCCTGGGCGGCAAGGCTGGCCCGGTCGGCACCAGTTGCGTGAGCGG
AAAGATGGCCGCTTCCCGGCCCTGCTGCAGGGAGCTCAAAATGGAGGACGCGGCGCTCGGGAGAGCGGGC
GGGTGAGTCACCCACACAAAGGAAAAGGGCCTTTCCGTCCTCAGCCGTCGCTTCATGTGACTCCACGGAG
TACCGGGCGCCGTCCAGGCACCTCGATTAGTTCTCGAGCTTTTGGAGTACGTCGTCTTTAGGTTGGGGGG
AGGGGTTTTATGCGATGGAGTTTCCCCACACTGAGTGGGTGGAGACTGAAGTTAGGCCAGCTTGGCACTT
GATGTAATTCTCCTTGGAATTTGCCCTTTTTGAGTTTGGATCTTGGTTCATTCTCAAGCCTCAGACAGTG
GTTCAAAGTTTTTTTCTTCCATTTCAGGTGTCGTGAGAAGGGCGAATTCGACCCAAGTTTGTACAAAAAA
GCAGGCTCGCCACCATGGTGAGCAAGGGCGAGGAGCTGTTCACCGGGGTGGTGCCCATCCTGGTCGAGCT
GGACGGCGACGTAAACGGCCACAAGTTCAGCGTGAGGGGCGAGGGCGAGGGCGATGCCACCAACGGCAAG
CTGACCCTGAAGTTCATCTGCACCACCGGCAAGCTGCCCGTGCCCTGGCCCACCCTCGTGACCACCCTGA
GCCACGGCGTGCAGTGCTTCGCCCGCTACCCCGACCACATGAAGCAGCACGACTTCTTCAAGTCCGCCAT
GCCCGAAGGCTACGTCCAGGAGCGCACCATCTTCTTCAAGGACGACGGCACCTACAAGACCCGCGCCGAG
GTGAAGTTCGAGGGCGACACCCTAGTGAACCGCATCGAGCTGAAGGGCGTCGACTTCAAGGAGGACGGCA
ACATCCTGGGGCACAAGCTGGAGTACAACTTCAACAGCCACAACATCTATATCATGGCCGTCAAGCAGAA
GAACGGCATCAAGGTGAACTTCAAGATCCGCCACAACGTGGAGGACGGCAGCGTGCAGCTCGCCGACCAC
TACCAGCAGAACACCCCCATCGGCGACGGCCCCGTGCTGCTGCCCGACAGCCACTACCTGAGCACCCAGT
CCGTGCTGAGCAAAGACCCCAACGAGAAGCGCGATCACATGGTCCTGCTGGAGTTCCGCACCGCCGCCGG
GATCACTCTCGGCATGGACGAGCTGTACAAGTAATACCACCCAGCTTTCTTGTACAAAGTGGTACGCGTG
AATTCACTCCTCAGGTGCAGGCTGCCTATCAGAAGGTGGTGGCTGGTGTGGCCAATGCCCTGGCTCACAA
ATACCACTGAGATCTTTTTCCCTCTGCCAAAAATTATGGGGACATCATGAAGCCCCTTGAGCATCTGACT
TCTGGCTAATAAAGGAAATTTATTTTCATTGCAATAGTGTGTTGGAATTTTTTGTGTCTCTCACTCGGAA
GGACATATGGGAGGGCAAATCATTTAAAACATCAGAATGAGTATTTGGTTTAGAGTTTGGCAACATATGC
CCATATGCTGGCTGCCATGAACAAAGGTTGGCTATAAAGAGGTCATCAGTATATGAAACAGCCCCCTGCT
GTCCATTCCTTATTCCATAGAAAAGCCTTGACTTGAGGTTAGATTTTTTTTATATTTTGTTTTGTGTTAT
TTTTTTCTTTAACATCCCTAAAATTTTCCTTACATGTTTTACTAGCCAGATTTTTCCTCCTCTCCTGACT
ACTCCCAGTCATAGCTGTCCCTCTTCTCTTATGGAGATCCCTCGACCTGCAGCCCAAGCTTGGCGTAATC
ATGGTCATAGCTGTTTCCTGTGTGAAATTGTTATCCGCTCACAATTCCACACAACATACGAGCCGGAAGC
ATAAAGTGTAAAGCCTGGGGTGCCTAATGAGTGAGCTAACTCACATTAATTGCGTTGCGCTCACTGCCCG
CTTTCCAGTCGGGAAACCTGTCGTGCCAGCGGATCGACAGTACTAAGCTTGGTCTAATACCCAATCTCTC
GTCTTATCCAGATGTTTTATACGCCTCTGGCCCGTGTCTCAAAATCTCTGATGTTACATTGCACAAGATA
AAATAATATCATCATGAACAATAAAACTGTCTGCTTACATAAACAGTAATACAAGGGGTGTTATGAGCCA
TATTCAACGGGAAACGTCGAGGCCGCGATTAAATTCCAACATGGATGCTGATTTATATGGGTATAAATGG
GCTCGCGATAATGTCGGGCAATCAGGTGCGACAATCTATCGCTTGTATGGGAAGCCCGATGCGCCAGAGT
TGTTTCTGAAACATGGCAAAGGTAGCGTTGCCAATGATGTTACAGATGAGATGGTCAGACTAAACTGGCT
GACGGAATTTATGCCTCTTCCGACCATCAAGCATTTTATCCGTACTCCTGATGATGCATGGTTACTCACC
ACTGCGATCCCCGGAAAAACAGCATTCCAGGTATTAGAAGAATATCCTGATTCAGGTGAAAATATTGTTG
ATGCGCTGGCAGTGTTCCTGCGCCGGTTGCATTCGATTCCTGTTTGTAATTGTCCTTTTAACAGCGATCG
CGTATTTCGTCTCGCTCAGGCGCAATCACGAATGAATAACGGTTTGGTTGATGCGAGTGATTTTGATGAC
GAGCGTAATGGCTGGCCTGTTGAACAAGTCTGGAAAGAAATGCATAAACTTTTGCCATTCTCACCGGATT
CAGTCGTCACTCATGGTGATTTCTCACTTGATAACCTTATTTTTGACGAGGGGAAATTAATAGGTTGTAT
TGATGTTGGACGAGTCGGAATCGCAGACCGATACCAGGATCTTGCCATCCTATGGAACTGCCTCGGTGAG
TTTTCTCCTTCATTACAGAAACGGCTTTTTCAAAAATATGGTATTGATAATCCTGATATGAATAAATTGC
AGTTTCATTTGATGCTCGATGAGTTTTTCTAATCAGAATTGGTTAATTGGTTGTAACACTGGCAGAGCAT
TACGCTGACTTGACGGGACGGCGCAAGCTCATGACCAAAATCCCTTAACGTGAGTTACGCGTCGTTCCAC
TGAGCGTCAGAGGTATCACTAGTATTACAGAGGTAAGTTATAACAGTCGCCTAACCC
Features (pLannotate 1.2.2; 28 found; start..end, strand, type, name):
     87..675     -  rep_origin     ori: high-copy-number ColE1/pMB1/pBR322/pUC origin of replication
    846..1706    -  CDS            AmpR: β-lactamase; bla; confers resistance to ampicillin, carbenicillin, and related antibiotics
   1707..1778    -  promoter       AmpR promoter: bla
   1857..2456    +  CDS            PuroR: puromycin N-acetyltransferase; pac from Streptomyces alboniger; confers resistance to puromycin
   2461..2541    +  CDS            HBB (fragment): HBB_PONPY - Experimental evidence at transcript level: Swiss-Prot protein existence level 2. Involved in oxygen transport from the lung to the various peripheral tissues. From Pongo pygmaeus (Bornean orangutan).
   2612..2667    +  polyA_signal   β-globin poly(A) signal: rabbit β-globin polyadenylation signal (Gil and Proudfoot, 1987)
   3646..3666    +  protein_bind   attB4: mutant version of attB; core recombination site for the Gateway® BP reaction BP Clonase™
   3734..3945    +  promoter       EF-1α core promoter: core promoter for human elongation factor EF-1α
   3946..4884    +  intron         EF-1α intron A: intron upstream of the start codon of human EF-1α
   4911..4931    +  protein_bind   attB1: mutant version of attB; core recombination site for the Gateway® BP reaction BP Clonase™
   4951..5646    +  CDS            mKate2: mKate2 is a basic (constitutively fluorescent) red fluorescent protein published in 2009, derived from Entacmaea quadricolor. It is reported to be a rapidly-maturing monomer with moderate acid sensitivity.
   5666..5690    -  protein_bind   attB2: mutant version of attB; recombination site for the Gateway® BP reaction BP Clonase™
   5838..5912    +  CDS            HBB (fragment): HBB_PONPY - Experimental evidence at transcript level: Swiss-Prot protein existence level 2. Involved in oxygen transport from the lung to the various peripheral tissues. From Pongo pygmaeus (Bornean orangutan).
   5983..6038    +  polyA_signal   β-globin poly(A) signal: rabbit β-globin polyadenylation signal (Gil and Proudfoot, 1987)
   6422..6447    +  misc_feature   SA: splice acceptor site
   7119..7139    +  protein_bind   attB4: mutant version of attB; core recombination site for the Gateway® BP reaction BP Clonase™
   7207..7418    +  promoter       EF-1α core promoter: core promoter for human elongation factor EF-1α
   7419..8357    +  intron         EF-1α intron A: intron upstream of the start codon of human EF-1α
   8384..8404    +  protein_bind   attB1: mutant version of attB; core recombination site for the Gateway® BP reaction BP Clonase™
   8415..9131    +  CDS            EBFP2: EBFP2 is a basic (constitutively fluorescent) blue fluorescent protein published in 2007, derived from Aequorea victoria. It is reported to be a rapidly-maturing monomer with moderate acid sensitivity.
   9139..9163    -  protein_bind   attB2: mutant version of attB; recombination site for the Gateway® BP reaction BP Clonase™
   9167..9247    +  CDS            HBB (fragment): HBB_PONPY - Experimental evidence at transcript level: Swiss-Prot protein existence level 2. Involved in oxygen transport from the lung to the various peripheral tissues. From Pongo pygmaeus (Bornean orangutan).
   9318..9373    +  polyA_signal   β-globin poly(A) signal: rabbit β-globin polyadenylation signal (Gil and Proudfoot, 1987)
   9756..9778    -  protein_bind   lac operator (fragment): The lac repressor binds to the lac operator to inhibit transcription in E. coli. This inhibition can be relieved by adding lactose or isopropyl-β-D-thiogalactopyranoside (IPTG). lac repressor encoded by lacI
   9782..9812    -  promoter       lac promoter: promoter for the E. coli lac operon
   9827..9848    -  protein_bind   CAP binding site: CAP binding activates transcription in the presence of cAMP. E. coli catabolite activator protein
   9861..9900    -  CDS            lacI (fragment): lac repressor; lacI; The lac repressor binds to the lac operator to inhibit transcription in E. coli. This inhibition can be relieved by adding lactose or isopropyl-β-D-thiogalactopyranoside (IPTG).
  10073..10882   +  CDS            KanR: aminoglycoside phosphotransferase; aph(3')-Ia; confers resistance to kanamycin in bacteria or G418 (Geneticin®) in eukaryotes
