[The description below was written by a language model from this plasmid's Addgene catalogue record and pLannotate feature annotations shown in this document.]
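Description:
LSB-hsa-miR-19a-3p is a mammalian expression plasmid of about 11 kb built on the Low Sensor Backbone (LSB) and designed as a two-colour fluorescent sensor of microRNA activity. It replicates in E. coli from a high-copy ColE1/pUC-type origin and carries both a β-lactamase gene and an aph(3')-Ia kanamycin resistance gene, matching the dual ampicillin/kanamycin selection in the record. A puromycin N-acetyltransferase coding sequence followed by a rabbit β-globin polyadenylation signal provides puromycin selection in mammalian cells. No dedicated mammalian promoter is annotated directly upstream of it, so the record does not make clear what drives it.

The payload consists of two parallel transcription units in the same orientation. Each has a human EF-1α core promoter with its intron A, a fluorescent protein coding sequence flanked by Gateway attB1/attB2 sites (with attB4 upstream of the promoter, reflecting modular assembly), and a β-globin 3' region with poly(A) signal. The first unit expresses the red protein mKate2 and, according to the catalogue entry, carries a target site for human miR-19a-3p in its 3' UTR. This site is not separately annotated in the feature table, but would fall in the gap between the mKate2 cassette and its β-globin sequences. The second unit expresses EBFP2 without a target and serves as an internal reference for transfection and expression level. When miR-19a-3p is active in the cell, mKate2 output is repressed relative to EBFP2, so the red-to-blue ratio reports miRNA activity.

The depositor notes that the repeated poly(A) elements make the plasmid inherently unstable, and that the physical plasmid differs from the deposited sequence by short insertions flanking the puromycin gene, which do not impair selection.
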