Addgene plasmid #103323: LSB-hsa-miR-19a-3p
Purpose: Used to sense miRNA activity using fluorescence based tools. hsa-miR-19a-3p target in 3' UTR of of mKate. miRNA activity can be measured by the repression of mKate2 relative to EBFP2 fluorescent proteins . Plasmid is inherently unstable; please see Depositor Comments
Depositing lab: Ron Weiss. Depositing organization: Massachusetts Institute of Technology. Publication: A mixed antagonistic/synergistic miRNA repression model enables accurate predictions of multi-input miRNA sensor activity. Gam JJ, Babb J, Weiss R. Nat Commun. 2018 Jun 22;9(1):2430. doi: 10.1038/s41467-018-04575-0. PubMed 29934631.
Backbone
  Vector backbone: Low Sensor Backbone (LSB)
  Vector type: Mammalian Expression, Synthetic Biology
Growth in bacteria
  Bacterial resistance: Ampicillin and Kanamycin, 100 & 50 μg/mL
  Growth temperature: 30°C
  Growth strain: NEB Stable
  Copy number: High Copy
Gene/Insert
  Gene/Insert name: hsa-miR-19a-3p target
  Species: H. sapiens (human)
  Entrez Gene: MIR19A (a.k.a. C13orf25, MIR17HG, MIRH1, MIRHG1, MIRN19A, hsa-mir-19a, miR-19a, miRNA19A)
  Promoter: EF-1a
  Cloning method: Gibson Cloning
Terms and licenses: Academic/Nonprofit Terms; Industry Terms: Not Available to Industry
Depositor comments: Please note that this plasmid is inherently unstable due to a repeating poly A element. We recommend performing a diagnostic digest on multiple colonies upon receipt. The depositors would like to note the presence of several discrepancies between the depositor sequence and physical plasmid sequence. In particular, the sequences upstream and downstream of the puromycin coding region have 10 bp insertions which do not affect the ability to perform puromycin selection. The sequences for those regions within the physical plasmids are as follows: Upstream of Puro: GAATTCGACCGCCTGTCTCAAGGTGCCACC; Downstream of Puro: GCTTTGAGACTACGCGTGAATTCACTCCTC.
How to cite: LSB-hsa-miR-19a-3p was a gift from Ron Weiss (Addgene plasmid # 103323 ; http://n2t.net/addgene:103323 ; RRID:Addgene_103323)
