>Addgene plasmid #103323 | LSB-hsa-miR-19a-3p | depositor partial sequence | sequence record 195696 | hsa-miR-19a-3p target
TCAGTTTTGCATAGATTTGCACA
