>Addgene plasmid #103323 | LSB-hsa-miR-19a-3p | addgene partial sequence | sequence record 270615 | mKate2-F 5'-ACCCGCTAAGAACCTCAAGA-3'
TCAAGGAGGCCGACAAAGAGACATACGTCGAGCAGCACGAGGTGGCTGTGGCCAGATACTGCGACCTCCC
TAGCAAACTGGGGCACAAACTTAATTGAGAATTCTACCACCCAGCTTTCTTGTACAAAGTGGTACGTCTC
AAGACCAGAGGTCTCTGCTTTACGCACATCAGTTTTGCATAGATTTGCACATCAGTTTTGCATAGATTTG
CACATCAGTTTTGCATAGATTTGCACATCAGTTTTGCATAGATTTGCACACAACCAGAAGAGACCTGTGC
TTCACTCCTCAGGTGCAGGCTGCCTATCAGAAGGTGGTGGCTGGTGTGGCCAATGCCCTGGCTCACAAAT
ACCACTGAGATCTTTTTCCCTCTGCCAAAAATTATGGGGACATCATGAAGCCCCTTGAGCATCTGACTTC
TGGCTAATAAAGGAAATTTATTTTCATTGCAATAGTGTGTTGGAATTTTTTGTGTCTCTCACTCGGAAGG
ACATATGGGAGGGCAAATCATTTAAAACATCAGAATGAGTATTTGGTTTAGAGTTTGGCAACATATGCCC
ATATGCTGGCTGCCATGAACAAAGGTTGGCTATAAAGAGGTCATCAGTATATGAAACAGCCCCCTGCTGT
CCATTCCTTA
